>Addgene plasmid #28149 | MPP7 | depositor partial sequence | sequence record 13332 | Author sequence
GACTCAGTAAAAATAATCCGTCTGGTCAAAAATAGAGAACCACTGGGAGCTACCATTAAGAAGGATGAAC
AGACCGGGGCGATCATTGTGGCCAGAATCATGAGAGGAGGAGCTGCAGATAGAAGTGGTCTTATTCATGT
TGGTGATGAACTTAGGGAAGTCAACGGGATACCAGTGGAGGATAAAAGGCCTGAGGAAATAATACAGATT
TTGGCTCAGTCTCAGGGAGCAATTACATTTAAGATTATACCCGGCAGCAAAGAGGAGACACCA
