>Addgene plasmid #28149 | MPP7 | addgene partial sequence | sequence record 34494 | 28149 with T7
CTAGAAATAATTTTGTTTAACTTTAAGAAGGAGATATACCATGGGCAGCAGCCATCATCATCATCATCAC
AGCAGCGGCCTGGTTCCGCGTGGTAGTGACTCAGTAAAAATAATCCGTCTGGTCAAAAATAGAGAACCAC
TGGGAGCTACCATTAAGAAGGATGAACAGACCGGGGCGATCATTGTGGCCAGAATCATGAGAGGAGGAGC
TGCAGATAGAAGTGGTCTTATTCATGTTGGTGATGAACTTAGGGAAGTCAACGGGATACCAGTGGAGGAT
AAAAGGCCTGAGGAAATAATACAGATTTTGGCTCAGTCTCAGGGAGCAATTACATTTAAGATTATACCCG
GCAGCAAAGAGGAGACACCATGATGACGAAGCTTGCGGCCGCACTCGAGCACCACCACCACCACCACTGA
GATCCGGCTGCTAACAAAGCCCGAAAGGAAGCTGAGTTGGCTGCTGCCACCGCTGAGCAATAACTAGCAT
AACCCCTTGGGGCCTCTAAACGGGTCTTGAGGGGTTTTTTGCTGAAAGGAGGAACTATATCCGGATTGGC
GAATGGG
[124 nt withheld, positions 568-691]
C
[74 nt withheld, positions 693-766]
