[The description below was written by a language model from this plasmid's Addgene catalogue record.]
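Description:
MPP7 is a bacterial expression plasmid built on pET28a-LIC, a ligation-independent-cloning derivative of the pET28a vector from a structural genomics programme. It is maintained in E. coli as a low-copy plasmid under kanamycin selection, with DH5alpha listed as the propagation strain. The record gives no feature table, so the promoter and origin are not explicitly annotated. However, the listed sequencing primers (T7 and T7-term) fit the usual pET arrangement, in which the insert sits between a T7 promoter and T7 terminator and is expressed in a host that supplies T7 RNA polymerase.

The insert is a 273 bp fragment of human MPP7 (membrane protein, palmitoylated 7), a member of the membrane-associated guanylate kinase family of scaffolding proteins. It is not the full open reading frame: it encodes only the PDZ domain, residues 135–225. The backbone supplies an N-terminal His tag followed by a thrombin cleavage site, so the domain can be purified by immobilised metal affinity chromatography and the tag then removed by protease treatment. The fragment was inserted by ligation-independent cloning at both ends, and the record does not say whether the cloning sites were preserved.

The stated purpose is recombinant production of the protein in bacteria for structure determination, and the depositor comments link the construct to a deposited crystal structure of the MPP7 PDZ domain. It is therefore suited to producing this isolated domain for structural, biophysical or ligand-binding studies rather than for work requiring the full-length protein.
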