Addgene plasmid #28149: MPP7
Purpose: Bacterial expression for structure determination; may not be full ORF
Depositing lab: Cheryl Arrowsmith. Depositing organization: University of Toronto.
Backbone
  Vector backbone: pET28a-LIC (Addgene plasmid 26094)
  Backbone manufacturer: SGC
  Backbone size w/o insert (bp): 7328
  Vector type: Bacterial Expression
Growth in bacteria
  Bacterial resistance: Kanamycin, 50 μg/mL
  Growth temperature: 37°C
  Growth strain: DH5alpha
  Copy number: Low Copy
Gene/Insert
  Gene/Insert name: membrane protein, palmitoylated 7 (alt names: PDB: 3O46; membrane protein, palmitoylated 7, PDZ domain)
  Species: H. sapiens (human)
  Insert size (bp): 273
  Mutation: PDZ Domain (residues 135-225)
  Entrez Gene: MPP7
  Tag / fusion protein: His tag with thrombin cleavage (N terminal on backbone)
  Cloning method: Restriction Enzyme; 5′ cloning site ligation-independent cloning (unknown if destroyed); 3′ cloning site ligation-independent cloning (unknown if destroyed)
  Sequencing primers: 5′ T7; 3′ T7-term
Terms and licenses: Academic/Nonprofit Terms; Industry Terms: Not Available to Industry
Depositor comments: PDB: 3O46. http://www.thesgc.org/structures/3O46/
How to cite: MPP7 was a gift from Cheryl Arrowsmith (Addgene plasmid # 28149 ; http://n2t.net/addgene:28149 ; RRID:Addgene_28149)
